>Addgene plasmid #68839 | pOPTN1-209-EGFP | addgene partial sequence | sequence record 128450 | CMV-F 5'-CGCAAATGGGCGGTAGGCGTG-3'
GAGCTGGTTTAGTGAACCGTCAGATCCGCTAGCGCTACCGGTCGCCACCATGGTGAGCAAGGGCGAGGAG
CTGTTCACCGGGGTGGTGCCCATCCTGGTCGAGCTGGACGGCGACGTAAACGGCCACAAGTTCAGCGTGT
CCGGCGAGGGCGAGGGCGATGCCACCTACGGCAAGCTGACCCTGAAGTTCATCTGCACCACCGGCAAGCT
GCCCGTGCCCTGGCCCACCCTCGTGACCACCCTGACCTACGGCGTGCAGTGCTTCAGCCGCTACCCCGAC
CACATGAAGCAGCACGACTTCTTCAAGTCCGCCATGCCCGAAGGCTACGTCCAGGAGCGCACCATCTTCT
TCAAGGACGACGGCAACTACAAGACCCGCGCCGAGGTGAAGTTCGAGGGCGACACCCTGGTGAACCGCAT
CGAGCTGAAGGGCATCGACTTCAAGGAGGACGGCAACATCCTGGGGCACAAGCTGGAGTACAACTACAAC
AGCCACAACGTCTATATCATGGCCGACAAGCAGAAGAACGGCATCAAGGTGAACTTCAAGATCCGCCACA
ACATCGAGGACGGCAGCGTGCAGCTCGCCGACCACTACCAGCAGAACACCCCCATCGGCGACGGCCCCGT
GCTGCTGCCCGACAACCACTACCTGAGCACCCAGTCCGCCCTGAGCAAAGACCCCAACGAGAAGCGCGAT
CACATGGTCCTGCTGGAGTTCGTGACCGCCGCCGGGATCACTCTCGGCATGGACGAGCTGTACAAGTCCG
GACTCAGATCTCGAGCTCAAGCTTCGAATTCAATGTCCCATCAACCTCTCAGCTGCCTCACTGAA
