>Addgene plasmid #68839 | pOPTN1-209-EGFP | addgene partial sequence | sequence record 128676 | SV40pA-R 5'-GAAATTTGTGATGCTATTGC-3'
ACAACAACAATTGCATTCATTTTATGTTTCAGGTTCAGGGGGAGGTGTGGGAGGTTTTTTAAAGCAAGTA
AAACCTCTACAAATGTGGTATGGCTGATTATGATCAGTTATCTAGATTACGTGCCAGTGGAGACTGTTCT
CGTGGGCCCAGGACTATGCTTGATTTCTTTTACTGACCCTTCTGCTTCTCCTTCAGCCATCCTAATTTCA
ACAAAGGAATCTTCTGAGGAGCCGCTGGAGTTCAGCTTGAGCTGCAGTTCAGACACGATGCCCAACAGGT
CTGCCTTCTCTGCTTGTAGCCTCACCACCTGGGTCCTGAGCTGGTCCTTTTCCTGCTCCGCTTCGGCCCT
GGGAAGCCTGGAGTCATCAGTGGGGTCCTCAGATGACCTTTCTGATTTCCCTTTTAGTTTTCCAAGCTCT
TCCTTCAATTTCTCATTCTCATGACTCAAGGCCATTAGGCGCTCTTTTGCTTCTTTGCTCTGTATCTCAA
AAAACTGGCGTTCTTCCTTCTGTTTCTCTGTCCAGGCCGAAAGCTCCTCAAATCTCCCTTTCATGGCTTG
ATTATTTAGCTTCATGGCTTCTTTCAGCTGGTGGTTCTCGGTCAGGAGCTCTTTCATCTGCTGCAGCAGC
TCCTCCGGGGTAAACGTGTCCAGGTTTGGGTGGGCCAGGTGGGGGGGTCCATTTCCTGTGCTTTCACTGG
GGCTGTCCTCCTTTTCAGTGAGGCAGCTGAGAGGTTGATGGGACATTGAATTCGAAGCTTGAGCTCGAGA
TCTGAGTCCGGACTTGTACAGCTCGTCCATGCCGAGAGTGATCCCGGCGGCGGTCACGAACTCCAGCAGG
ACCATGTGATCGCGCTTCTCGTTGG
