[The description below was written by a language model from this plasmid's Addgene catalogue record.]
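Description:
pOPTN1-209-EGFP is a mammalian expression plasmid encoding a truncated form of human optineurin (OPTN) fused to EGFP. The insert covers only amino acids 1–209 of the protein, so it is an N-terminal fragment lacking the rest of the coding region. It was cloned by restriction digestion between EcoRI and BamHI sites, both of which remain intact. Expression is driven by the CMV promoter, which gives strong constitutive transcription in most mammalian cell lines. The plasmid is maintained at high copy number in E. coli under kanamycin selection, and the same Clontech-type resistance cassette provides neomycin resistance, so transfected mammalian cells can be selected with G418.

The record is inconsistent about the backbone and the orientation of the fusion. The backbone field lists pEGFP-C1 and describes the EGFP tag as N-terminal, whereas the purpose statement says the deleted OPTN was inserted into pEGFP-N1. The construct name, which places EGFP after OPTN, and the use of CMV-F and EGFP-N as flanking sequencing primers fit the pEGFP-N1 arrangement better, with EGFP fused to the C-terminus of the OPTN fragment. This cannot be confirmed without the sequence, and no feature table is provided.

The construct belongs to a set of optineurin mutation and deletion variants, and the depositor lists a full-length wild-type OPTN-EGFP plasmid as its counterpart. Such a fragment is typically used to visualise the localisation of the truncated protein by fluorescence. Comparing its behaviour and cellular effects with the wild-type fusion helps map which regions of optineurin are responsible for particular properties.
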