Addgene plasmid #68839: pOPTN1-209-EGFP
Purpose: deleted OPTN was inserted into pEGFP-N1 backbon
Depositing lab: Beatrice Yue. Depositing organization: University of Illinois at Chicago. Publication: Effects of mutations and deletions in the human optineurin gene. Turturro S, Shen X, Shyam R, Yue BY, Ying H. Springerplus. 2014 Feb 19;3:99. doi: 10.1186/2193-1801-3-99. eCollection 2014. 845 PubMed 24683533.
Backbone
  Vector backbone: pEGFP-C1
  Backbone manufacturer: Clontech
  Backbone size w/o insert (bp): 4733
  Vector type: Mammalian Expression
  Selectable markers: Neomycin (select with G418)
Growth in bacteria
  Bacterial resistance: Kanamycin, 50 μg/mL
  Growth temperature: 37°C
  Growth strain: DH5alpha
  Copy number: High Copy
Gene/Insert
  Gene/Insert name: optineurin (alt name: OPTN)
  Species: H. sapiens (human)
  Mutation: aa 1-209 only
  Entrez Gene: OPTN (a.k.a. ALS12, FIP2, GLC1E, HIP7, HYPL, NRP, TFIIIA-INTP)
  Promoter: CMV
  Tag / fusion protein: EGFP (N terminal on backbone)
  Cloning method: Restriction Enzyme; 5′ cloning site EcoRI (not destroyed); 3′ cloning site BamHI (not destroyed)
  Sequencing primers: 5′ CMV-F; 3′ EGFP-N
Terms and licenses: Academic/Nonprofit Terms; Industry Terms: Not Available to Industry
Depositor comments: Wild type construct is pOPTN-EGFP (Plasmid #27052)
How to cite: pOPTN1-209-EGFP was a gift from Beatrice Yue (Addgene plasmid # 68839 ; http://n2t.net/addgene:68839 ; RRID:Addgene_68839)
